>Addgene plasmid #132498 | pPHB-donor | depositor full sequence | sequence record 254456 | Full Sequence
GACCTGCAGGCATGCAAGCTTGGCGTAATCATGGTCATAGCTGTTTCCTGTGTGAAATTGTTATCCGCTC
ACAATTCCACACAACATACGAGCCGGAAGCATAAAGTGTAAAGCCTGGGGTGCCTAATGAGTGAGCTAAC
TCACATTAATTGCGTTGCGCTCACTGCCCGCTTTCCAGTCGGGAAACCTGTCGTGCCAGCTGCATTAATG
AATCGGCCAACGCGCGGGGAGAGGCGGTTTGCGTATTGGGCGCTCTTCCGCTTCCTCGCTCACTGACTCG
CTGCGCTCGGTCGTTCGGCTGCGGCGAGCGGTATCAGCTCACTCAAAGGCGGTAATACGGTTATCCACAG
AATCAGGGGATAACGCAGGAAAGAACATGTGAGCAAAAGGCCAGCAAAAGGCCAGGAACCGTAAAAAGGC
CGCGTTGCTGGCGTTTTTCCATAGGCTCCGCCCCCCTGACGAGCATCACAAAAATCGACGCTCAAGTCAG
AGGTGGCGAAACCCGACAGGACTATAAAGATACCAGGCGTTTCCCCCTGGAAGCTCCCTCGTGCGCTCTC
CTGTTCCGACCCTGCCGCTTACCGGATACCTGTCCGCCTTTCTCCCTTCGGGAAGCGTGGCGCTTTCTCA
TAGCTCACGCTGTAGGTATCTCAGTTCGGTGTAGGTCGTTCGCTCCAAGCTGGGCTGTGTGCACGAACCC
CCCGTTCAGCCCGACCGCTGCGCCTTATCCGGTAACTATCGTCTTGAGTCCAACCCGGTAAGACACGACT
TATCGCCACTGGCAGCAGCCACTGGTAACAGGATTAGCAGAGCGAGGTATGTAGGCGGTGCTACAGAGTT
CTTGAAGTGGTGGCCTAACTACGGCTACACTAGAAGGACAGTATTTGGTATCTGCGCTCTGCTGAAGCCA
GTTACCTTCGGAAAAAGAGTTGGTAGCTCTTGATCCGGCAAACAAACCACCGCTGGTAGCGGTGGTTTTT
TTGTTTGCAAGCAGCAGATTACGCGCAGAAAAAAAGGATCTCAAGAAGATCCTTTGATCTTTTCTACGGG
GTCTGACGCTCAGTGGAACGAAAACTCACGTTAAGGGATTTTGGTCATGAGATTATCAAAAAGGATCTTC
ACCTAGATCCTTTTAAATTAAAAATGAAGTTTTAAATCAATCTAAAGTATATATGAGTAAACTTGGTCTG
ACAGTTACCAATGCTTAATCAGTGAGGCACCTATCTCAGCGATCTGTCTATTTCGTTCATCCATAGTTGC
CTGACTCCCCGTCGTGTAGATAACTACGATACGGGAGGGCTTACCATCTGGCCCCAGTGCTGCAATGATA
CCGCGAGACCCACGCTCACCGGCTCCAGATTTATCAGCAATAAACCAGCCAGCCGGAAGGGCCGAGCGCA
GAAGTGGTCCTGCAACTTTATCCGCCTCCATCCAGTCTATTAATTGTTGCCGGGAAGCTAGAGTAAGTAG
TTCGCCAGTTAATAGTTTGCGCAACGTTGTTGCCATTGCTACAGGCATCGTGGTGTCACGCTCGTCGTTT
GGTATGGCTTCATTCAGCTCCGGTTCCCAACGATCAAGGCGAGTTACATGATCCCCCATGTTGTGCAAAA
AAGCGGTTAGCTCCTTCGGTCCTCCGATCGTTGTCAGAAGTAAGTTGGCCGCAGTGTTATCACTCATGGT
TATGGCAGCACTGCATAATTCTCTTACTGTCATGCCATCCGTAAGATGCTTTTCTGTGACTGGTGAGTAC
TCAACCAAGTCATTCTGAGAATAGTGTATGCGGCGACCGAGTTGCTCTTGCCCGGCGTCAATACGGGATA
ATACCGCGCCACATAGCAGAACTTTAAAAGTGCTCATCATTGGAAAACGTTCTTCGGGGCGAAAACTCTC
AAGGATCTTACCGCTGTTGAGATCCAGTTCGATGTAACCCACTCGTGCACCCAACTGATCTTCAGCATCT
TTTACTTTCACCAGCGTTTCTGGGTGAGCAAAAACAGGAAGGCAAAATGCCGCAAAAAAGGGAATAAGGG
CGACACGGAAATGTTGAATACTCATACTCTTCCTTTTTCAATATTATTGAAGCATTTATCAGGGTTATTG
TCTCATGAGCGGATACATATTTGAATGTATTTAGAAAAATAAACAAATAGGGGTTCCGCGCACATTTCCC
CGAAAAGTGCCACCTGACGTCTAAGAAACCATTATTATCATGACATTAACCTATAAAAATAGGCGTATCA
CGAGGCCCTTTCGTCTCGCGCGTTTCGGTGATGACGGTGAAAACCTCTGACACATGCAGCTCCCGGAGAC
GGTCACAGCTTGTCTGTAAGCGGATGCCGGGAGCAGACAAGCCCGTCAGGGCGCGTCAGCGGGTGTTGGC
GGGTGTCGGGGCTGGCTTAACTATGCGGCATCAGAGCAGATTGTACTGAGAGTGCACCATATGCGGTGTG
AAATACCGCACAGATGCGTAAGGAGAAAATACCGCATCAGGCGCCATTCGCCATTCAGGCTGCGCAACTG
TTGGGAAGGGCGATCGGTGCGGGCCTCTTCGCTATTACGCCAGCTGGCGAAAGGGGGATGTGCTGCAAGG
CGATTAAGTTGGGTAACGCCAGGGTTTTCCCAGTCACGACGTTGTAAAACGACGGCCAGTGAATTCGAGC
TCGGTACCCAGGGCCCAGTCATTTCAAAATTGTATGTAATTTCAGGGAGGCTTAATACTGTCTTCTTCCT
CACACTCCTGAAGGTCACACGTTGCAGAGAGCTGTCTTCCTATTGATATTGGTAGGGCAAGCCTAGGAGA
TCTCACTCTGGGTGCCTGGATTCTGGTCAGGAACCAGCCTAACTCACAGGCAGCTCTAGGAACAGTCAAA
AGTGCATGCTGCTCTTCCTTAGCCATCCCGAGGTTTTTTGTTTGTTTGTTTGTTTGTTTGTTTGTTTGTG
ACAGCTCTGTGGCCCAGGCTGGAGTGCAATGGCATGATCATAGCTCACTGCAGCCTTGGCCTCCTGGGCT
CAAGTGATCCTCCTGCCTCCGCCTCCCAAAGTGCCAGGATTACAGGCATGAGCCACCACACCCGGCCCTG
TCCTGGCTTTGATGAAGTCCTTTAGACTTAAGGCTGGAGGAAAAGATGAGCCTTGAGGATTGATTCCACC
TTTCTTTTGCTTCTGTTTTCCTTGGCCTTGGCTTCTCCTGGCTCAGAGTAGGGTTGTTAAACTAGATTGC
AATTAATATTAATGAGGACTTTGAAATAAGACAAATATTCCTGCAGCCAACAGAGATGTATCCCTCCCGT
GACAAGGAGTGAGCATGAAAGGATAGGGGAGGACTGGTGGGCAATGTGCTCTGCTTCCCCCCGCTTCCCC
CGCTAGCCATCAGGAGGAAGTAAACTCCCCGAGTTCCTTCAGGAGCCTGGGAAGGTGGCTTTCTGGTGAA
GGGCCTTTGGTTGTAGCCTGACATGCGGTGCCCTGAGGTTTGATCTTTGTCTCCACCTCCATTCTTTTAG
GCTGAGCAACAGAAAAAGGCGGCCATCATCTCTGCTGAGGGCGACTCCAAGGCAGCTGAGCTGATTGCCA
ACTCACTGGCCACTGCAGGGGATGGCCTGATCGAGCTGCGCAAGCTGGAAGCTGCAGAGGACATCGCGTA
CCAGCTCTCACGCTCTCGGAACATCACCTACCTGCCAGCGGGGCAGTCCGTGCTCCTCCAGCTGCCCCAG
GGGATTCCAACTACTGCAAGCGAGAATCTTTATTTTCAGGGCGCCGCCAAATTCAAAGAAACCGCTGCTG
CTAAATTCGAACGCCAGCACATGGACAGCGGAGGTGGAGGTTCGAGCGGTCCCTCGGGTTCGTCGAGCCT
GGAAGTTCTGTTCCAGGGGCCCCTGTCGTCGAGCGGTCCCTCGGGTTCGATGGTGAGCAAAGGCGAGGAG
CTGTTCACCGGGGTGGTGCCCATCCTGGTCGAGCTGGACGGCGACGTAAACGGCCACAAGTTCAGCGTGT
CCGGCGAGGGCGAGGGCGATGCCACCTACGGCAAGCTGACCCTGAAGTTCATCTGCACCACCGGCAAGCT
GCCCGTGCCCTGGCCCACCCTCGTGACCACCCTGACCTACGGCGTGCAGTGCTTCAGCCGCTACCCCGAC
CACATGAAGCAGCACGACTTCTTCAAGTCCGCCATGCCCGAAGGCTACGTCCAGGAGCGCACCATCTTCT
TCAAGGACGACGGCAACTACAAGACCCGCGCCGAGGTGAAGTTCGAGGGCGACACCCTGGTGAACCGCAT
CGAGCTGAAGGGCATCGACTTCAAGGAGGACGGCAACATCCTGGGGCACAAGCTGGAGTACAACTACAAC
AGCCACAACGTCTATATCATGGCCGACAAGCAGAAGAACGGCATCAAGGTGAACTTCAAGATCCGCCACA
ACATCGAGGACGGCAGCGTGCAGCTCGCCGACCACTACCAGCAGAACACCCCCATCGGCGACGGCCCCGT
GCTGCTGCCCGACAACCACTACCTGAGCACCCAGTCCGCCCTGAGCAAAGACCCCAACGAGAAGCGCGAT
CACATGGTCCTTAAGGAGTTCGTGACCGCCGCCGGGATCACTCTCGGCATGGACGAGCTGTACAAGTAAT
GATCTAGAGTCGAGTTAATTAAGAATTCCGCCCCCCCCCCTCTCCCTCCCCCCCCCTAACGTTACTGGCC
GAAGCCGCTTGGAATAAGGCCGGTGTGCGTTTGTCTATATGTTATTTTCCACCATATTGCCGTCTTTTGG
CAATGTGAGGGCCCGGAAACCTGGCCCTGTCTTCTTGACGAGCATTCCTAGGGGTCTTTCCCCTCTCGCC
AAAGGAATGCAGGGTCTGTTGAATGTCGTGAAGGAAGCAGTTCCTCTGGAAGCTTCTTGAAGACAAACAA
CGTCTGTAGCGACCCTTTGCAGGCAGCGGAACCCCCCACCTGGCGACAGGTGCCTCTGCGGCCAAAAGCC
ACGTGTATAAGATACACCTGCAAAGGCGGCACAACCCCAGTGCCACGTTGTGAGTTGGATAGTTGTGGAA
AGAGTCAAATGGCTCTCCTCAAGCGTATTCAACAAGGGGCTGAAGGATGCCCAGAAGGTACCCCATTGTA
TGGGATCTGATCTGGGGCCTCGGTGCACATGCTTTACATGTGTTTAGTCGAGGTTAAAAAAACGTCTAGG
CCCCCCGAACCACGGGGACGTGGTTTTCCTTTGAAAAACACGATGATAATATGGCCACAACCTGTTACAT
TGCACAAGATAAAAATATATCATCACGAACAGTAAAACTGTCTGCTTACATAAACAGTAATACAAGGGGT
GTTATGGGATCGGCCATTGAACAAGATGGATTGCACGCAGGTTCTCCGGCCGCTTGGGTGGAGAGGCTAT
TCGGCTATGACTGGGCACAACAGACAATCGGCTGCTCTGATGCCGCCGTGTTCCGGCTGTCAGCGCAGGG
GCGCCCGGTTCTTTTTGTCAAGACCGACCTGTCCGGTGCCCTGAATGAACTGCAGGACGAGGCAGCGCGG
CTATCGTGGCTGGCCACGACGGGCGTTCCTTGCGCAGCTGTGCTCGACGTTGTCACTGAAGCGGGAAGGG
ACTGGCTGCTATTGGGCGAAGTGCCGGGGCAGGATCTCCTGTCATCTCACCTTGCTCCTGCCGAGAAAGT
ATCCATCATGGCTGATGCAATGCGGCGGCTGCATACGCTTGATCCGGCTACCTGCCCATTCGACCACCAA
GCGAAACATCGCATCGAGCGAGCACGTACTCGGATGGAAGCCGGTCTTGTCGATCAGGATGATCTGGACG
AAGAGCATCAGGGGCTCGCGCCAGCCGAACTGTTCGCCAGGCTCAAGGCGCGCATGCCCGACGGCGAGGA
TCTCGTCGTGACCCATGGCGATGCCTGCTTGCCGAATATCATGGTGGAAAATGGCCGCTTTTCTGGATTC
ATCGACTGTGGCCGGCTGGGTGTGGCGGACCGCTATCAGGACATAGCGTTGGCTACCCGTGATATTGCTG
AAGAGCTTGGCGGCGAATGGGCTGACCGCTTCCTCGTGCTTTACGGTATCGCCGCTCCCGATTCGCAGCG
CATCGCCTTCTATCGCCTTCTTGACGAGTTCTTCTGAGTCGGGCCCACCCTGCCTGCACCTCCGCGGGCT
GACTGGGCCACAGCCCCGATGATTCTTAACACAGCCTTCCTTCTGCTCCCACCCCAGAAATCACTGTGAA
ATTTCATGATTGGCTTAAAGTGAAGGAAATAAAGGTAAAATCACTTCAGATCTCTAATTAGTCTATCAAA
TGAAACTCTTTCATTCTTCTCACATCCATCTACTTTTTTATCCACCTCCCTACCAAAAATTGCCAAGTGC
CTATGCAAACCAGCTTTAGGTCCCAATTCGGGGCCTGCTGGAGTTCCGGCCTGGGCACCAGCATTTGGCA
GCACGCAGGCGGGGCAGTATGTGATGGACTGGGGAGCACAGGTGTCTGCCTAGATCCACGTGTGGCCTCC
GTCCTGTCACTGATGGAAGGTTTGCGGATGAGGGCATGTGCGGCTGAACTGAGAAGGCAGGCCTCCGTCT
TCCCAGCGGTTCCTGTGCAGATGCTGCTGAAGAGAGGTGCCGGGGAGGGGCAGAGAGGAAGTGGTCTGTC
TGTTACCATAAGTCTGATTCTCTTTAACTGTGTGACCAGCGGAAACAGGTGTGTGTGAACTGGGCACAGA
TTGAAGAATCTGCCCCTGTTGAGGTGGGTGGGCCTGACTGTTGCCCCCCAGGGTCCTAAAACTTGGATGG
ACTTGTATAGTGAGAGAGGAGGCCTGGACCGAGATGTGAGTCCTGTTGAAGACTTCCTCTCTACCCCCCA
CCTTGGTCCCTCTCAGATACCCAGTGGAATTCCAACTTGAAGGATTGCATCCTGCTGGGGCTGAACATGC
CTGCCAAAGACGTGTCCGACCTACGTTCCTGGCCCCCTCATTCAGAGACTGCCCTTCTCACGGGCTCTAT
GCCTGCACTGGGAAGGAAACAAATGTGTATAAACTGCTGTCAATAAATGACACCCAGACCTTCCGGCTCA
GCCATGGGTTGGTTTTTTGTTTGTGGGAGCCGTGGGATCAGAACAGAGTGTTCTAGCAGTTTTTGTGTGT
ACATGTTTGCATTGCCAGCTGGGACAGAGTCTCCAGTAAGGCAGAAAATGCTTTGTTTTCAGAAAACACT
TTGTGTTGTGTTCCAGATCCATCCCCAACCCGAAGGGAATCTCTGTGGTAGCAGGTGAGGTTTGTCATGG
GATAGGCAG
Features (pLannotate 1.2.2; 18 found; start..end, strand, type, name):
      1..21      +  misc_feature   MCS (fragment): pUC18/19 multiple cloning site
     58..74      -  protein_bind   lac operator: The lac repressor binds to the lac operator to inhibit transcription in E. coli. This inhibition can be relieved by adding lactose or isopropyl-β-D-thiogalactopyranoside (IPTG). lac repressor encoded by lacI
     82..112     -  promoter       lac promoter: promoter for the E. coli lac operon
    127..148     -  protein_bind   CAP binding site: CAP binding activates transcription in the presence of cAMP. E. coli catabolite activator protein
    161..253     -  CDS            lacI (fragment): lac repressor; lacI; The lac repressor binds to the lac operator to inhibit transcription in E. coli. This inhibition can be relieved by adding lactose or isopropyl-β-D-thiogalactopyranoside (IPTG).
    436..1024    -  rep_origin     ori: high-copy-number ColE1/pMB1/pBR322/pUC origin of replication
   1195..2055    -  CDS            AmpR: β-lactamase; bla; confers resistance to ampicillin, carbenicillin, and related antibiotics
   2056..2160    -  promoter       AmpR promoter: bla
   2255..2290    +  CDS            rop (fragment): Rop protein, which maintains plasmids at low copy number; rop
   2392..2491    +  misc_feature   bom (fragment): basis of mobility region from pBR322
   2497..2654    -  CDS            lacZα (fragment): LacZα fragment of β-galactosidase; lacZ fragment
   2944..3042    +  CDS            MYL10 (fragment): MYL10_HUMAN - Also known as MYLC2PL, PLRLC. Experimental evidence at protein level: Swiss-Prot protein existence level 1. From Homo sapiens (Human).
   3501..3710    +  CDS            PHB (fragment): PHB_HUMAN - Also known as PHB1 From Homo sapiens (Human).
   3731..3751    +  CDS            capTEV™ (fragment): composite tag for in vivo biotinylation, TEV protease cleavage, and 6xHis tagging
   3765..3809    +  CDS            S-Tag: affinity and epitope tag derived from pancreatic ribonuclease A
   3900..4619    +  CDS            EGFP: the original enhanced GFP (Yang et al., 1996) mammalian codon-optimized
   4657..5242    +  misc_feature   IRES2: internal ribosome entry site (IRES) of the encephalomyocarditis virus (EMCV)
   5324..6127    +  CDS            NeoR/KanR: aminoglycoside phosphotransferase from Tn5; aph(3')-II (or nptII); confers resistance to neomycin, kanamycin, and G418 (Geneticin®)
