>Addgene plasmid #132498 | pPHB-donor | addgene full sequence | sequence record 275725 | Addgene NGS Result
TTCCTTCACGACATTCAACAGACCCTGCATTCCTTTGGCGAGAGGGGAAAGACCCCTAGGAATGCTCGTC
AAGAAGACAGGGCCAGGTTTCCGGGCCCTCACATTGCCAAAAGACGGCAATATGGTGGAAAATAACATAT
AGACAAACGCACACCGGCCTTATTCCAAGCGGCTTCGGCCAGTAACGTTAGGGGGGGGGAGGGAGAGGGG
GGGGGCGGAATTCTTAATTAACTCGACTCTAGATCATTACTTGTACAGCTCGTCCATGCCGAGAGTGATC
CCGGCGGCGGTCACGAACTCCTTAAGGACCATGTGATCGCGCTTCTCGTTGGGGTCTTTGCTCAGGGCGG
ACTGGGTGCTCAGGTAGTGGTTGTCGGGCAGCAGCACGGGGCCGTCGCCGATGGGGGTGTTCTGCTGGTA
GTGGTCGGCGAGCTGCACGCTGCCGTCCTCGATGTTGTGGCGGATCTTGAAGTTCACCTTGATGCCGTTC
TTCTGCTTGTCGGCCATGATATAGACGTTGTGGCTGTTGTAGTTGTACTCCAGCTTGTGCCCCAGGATGT
TGCCGTCCTCCTTGAAGTCGATGCCCTTCAGCTCGATGCGGTTCACCAGGGTGTCGCCCTCGAACTTCAC
CTCGGCGCGGGTCTTGTAGTTGCCGTCGTCCTTGAAGAAGATGGTGCGCTCCTGGACGTAGCCTTCGGGC
ATGGCGGACTTGAAGAAGTCGTGCTGCTTCATGTGGTCGGGGTAGCGGCTGAAGCACTGCACGCCGTAGG
TCAGGGTGGTCACGAGGGTGGGCCAGGGCACGGGCAGCTTGCCGGTGGTGCAGATGAACTTCAGGGTCAG
CTTGCCGTAGGTGGCATCGCCCTCGCCCTCGCCGGACACGCTGAACTTGTGGCCGTTTACGTCGCCGTCC
AGCTCGACCAGGATGGGCACCACCCCGGTGAACAGCTCCTCGCCTTTGCTCACCATCGAACCCGAGGGAC
CGCTCGACGACAGGGGCCCCTGGAACAGAACTTCCAGGCTCGACGAACCCGAGGGACCGCTCGAACCTCC
ACCTCCGCTGTCCATGTGCTGGCGTTCGAATTTAGCAGCAGCGGTTTCTTTGAATTTGGCGGCGCCCTGA
AAATAAAGATTCTCGCTTGCAGTAGTTGGAATCCCCTGGGGCAGCTGGAGGAGCACGGACTGCCCCGCTG
GCAGGTAGGTGATGTTCCGAGAGCGTGAGAGCTGGTACGCGATGTCCTCTGCAGCTTCCAGCTTGCGCAG
CTCGATCAGGCCATCCCCTGCAGTGGCCAGTGAGTTGGCAATCAGCTCAGCTGCCTTGGAGTCGCCCTCA
GCAGAGATGATGGCCGCCTTTTTCTGTTGCTCAGCCTAAAAGAATGGAGGTGGAGACAAAGATCAAACCT
CAGGGCACCGCATGTCAGGCTACAACCAAAGGCCCTTCACCAGAAAGCCACCTTCCCAGGCTCCTGAAGG
AACTCGGGGAGTTTACTTCCTCCTGATGGCTAGCGGGGGAAGCGGGGGGAAGCAGAGCACATTGCCCACC
AGTCCTCCCCTATCCTTTCATGCTCACTCCTTGTCACGGGAGGGATACATCTCTGTTGGCTGCAGGAATA
TTTGTCTTATTTCAAAGTCCTCATTAATATTAATTGCAATCTAGTTTAACAGCCCTACTCTGAGCCAGGA
GAAGCCAAGGCCAAGGAAAACAGAAGCAAAAGAAAGGTGGAATCAATCCTCAAGGCTCATCTTTTCCTCC
AGCCTTAAGTCTAAAGGACTTCATCAAAGCCAGGACAGGGCCGGGTGTGGTGGCTCATGCCTGTAATCCT
GGCACTTTGGGAGGCGGAGGCAGGAGGATCACTTGAGCCCAGGAGGCCAAGGCTGCAGTGAGCTATGATC
ATGCCATTGCACTCCAGCCTGGGCCACAGAGCTGTCACAAACAAACAAACAAACAAACAAACAAACAAAA
AACCTCGGGATGGCTAAGGAAGAGCAGCATGCACTTTTGACTGTTCCTAGAGCTGCCTGTGAGTTAGGCT
GGTTCCTGACCAGAATCCAGGCACCCAGAGTGAGATCTCCTAGGCTTGCCCTACCAATATCAATAGGAAG
ACAGCTCTCTGCAACGTGTGACCTTCAGGAGTGTGAGGAAGAAGACAGTATTAAGCCTCCCTGAAATTAC
ATACAATTTTGAAATGACTGGGCCCTGGGTACCGAGCTCGAATTCACTGGCCGTCGTTTTACAACGTCGT
GACTGGGAAAACCCTGGCGTTACCCAACTTAATCGCCTTGCAGCACATCCCCCTTTCGCCAGCTGGCGTA
ATAGCGAAGAGGCCCGCACCGATCGCCCTTCCCAACAGTTGCGCAGCCTGAATGGCGAATGGCGCCTGAT
GCGGTATTTTCTCCTTACGCATCTGTGCGGTATTTCACACCGCATATGGTGCACTCTCAGTACAATCTGC
TCTGATGCCGCATAGTTAAGCCAGCCCCGACACCCGCCAACACCCGCTGACGCGCCCTGACGGGCTTGTC
TGCTCCCGGCATCCGCTTACAGACAAGCTGTGACCGTCTCCGGGAGCTGCATGTGTCAGAGGTTTTCACC
GTCATCACCGAAACGCGCGAGACGAAAGGGCCTCGTGATACGCCTATTTTTATAGGTTAATGTCATGATA
ATAATGGTTTCTTAGACGTCAGGTGGCACTTTTCGGGGAAATGTGCGCGGAACCCCTATTTGTTTATTTT
TCTAAATACATTCAAATATGTATCCGCTCATGAGACAATAACCCTGATAAATGCTTCAATAATATTGAAA
AAGGAAGAGTATGAGTATTCAACATTTCCGTGTCGCCCTTATTCCCTTTTTTGCGGCATTTTGCCTTCCT
GTTTTTGCTCACCCAGAAACGCTGGTGAAAGTAAAAGATGCTGAAGATCAGTTGGGTGCACGAGTGGGTT
ACATCGAACTGGATCTCAACAGCGGTAAGATCCTTGAGAGTTTTCGCCCCGAAGAACGTTTTCCAATGAT
GAGCACTTTTAAAGTTCTGCTATGTGGCGCGGTATTATCCCGTATTGACGCCGGGCAAGAGCAACTCGGT
CGCCGCATACACTATTCTCAGAATGACTTGGTTGAGTACTCACCAGTCACAGAAAAGCATCTTACGGATG
GCATGACAGTAAGAGAATTATGCAGTGCTGCCATAACCATGAGTGATAACACTGCGGCCAACTTACTTCT
GACAACGATCGGAGGACCGAAGGAGCTAACCGCTTTTTTGCACAACATGGGGGATCATGTAACTCGCCTT
GATCGTTGGGAACCGGAGCTGAATGAAGCCATACCAAACGACGAGCGTGACACCACGATGCCTGTAGCAA
TGGCAACAACGTTGCGCAAACTATTAACTGGCGAACTACTTACTCTAGCTTCCCGGCAACAATTAATAGA
CTGGATGGAGGCGGATAAAGTTGCAGGACCACTTCTGCGCTCGGCCCTTCCGGCTGGCTGGTTTATTGCT
GATAAATCTGGAGCCGGTGAGCGTGGGTCTCGCGGTATCATTGCAGCACTGGGGCCAGATGGTAAGCCCT
CCCGTATCGTAGTTATCTACACGACGGGGAGTCAGGCAACTATGGATGAACGAAATAGACAGATCGCTGA
GATAGGTGCCTCACTGATTAAGCATTGGTAACTGTCAGACCAAGTTTACTCATATATACTTTAGATTGAT
TTAAAACTTCATTTTTAATTTAAAAGGATCTAGGTGAAGATCCTTTTTGATAATCTCATGACCAAAATCC
CTTAACGTGAGTTTTCGTTCCACTGAGCGTCAGACCCCGTAGAAAAGATCAAAGGATCTTCTTGAGATCC
TTTTTTTCTGCGCGTAATCTGCTGCTTGCAAACAAAAAAACCACCGCTACCAGCGGTGGTTTGTTTGCCG
GATCAAGAGCTACCAACTCTTTTTCCGAAGGTAACTGGCTTCAGCAGAGCGCAGATACCAAATACTGTTC
TTCTAGTGTAGCCGTAGTTAGGCCACCACTTCAAGAACTCTGTAGCACCGCCTACATACCTCGCTCTGCT
AATCCTGTTACCAGTGGCTGCTGCCAGTGGCGATAAGTCGTGTCTTACCGGGTTGGACTCAAGACGATAG
TTACCGGATAAGGCGCAGCGGTCGGGCTGAACGGGGGGTTCGTGCACACAGCCCAGCTTGGAGCGAACGA
CCTACACCGAACTGAGATACCTACAGCGTGAGCTATGAGAAAGCGCCACGCTTCCCGAAGGGAGAAAGGC
GGACAGGTATCCGGTAAGCGGCAGGGTCGGAACAGGAGAGCGCACGAGGGAGCTTCCAGGGGGAAACGCC
TGGTATCTTTATAGTCCTGTCGGGTTTCGCCACCTCTGACTTGAGCGTCGATTTTTGTGATGCTCGTCAG
GGGGGCGGAGCCTATGGAAAAACGCCAGCAACGCGGCCTTTTTACGGTTCCTGGCCTTTTGCTGGCCTTT
TGCTCACATGTTCTTTCCTGCGTTATCCCCTGATTCTGTGGATAACCGTATTACCGCCTTTGAGTGAGCT
GATACCGCTCGCCGCAGCCGAACGACCGAGCGCAGCGAGTCAGTGAGCGAGGAAGCGGAAGAGCGCCCAA
TACGCAAACCGCCTCTCCCCGCGCGTTGGCCGATTCATTAATGCAGCTGGCACGACAGGTTTCCCGACTG
GAAAGCGGGCAGTGAGCGCAACGCAATTAATGTGAGTTAGCTCACTCATTAGGCACCCCAGGCTTTACAC
TTTATGCTTCCGGCTCGTATGTTGTGTGGAATTGTGAGCGGATAACAATTTCACACAGGAAACAGCTATG
ACCATGATTACGCCAAGCTTGCATGCCTGCAGGTCCTGCCTATCCCATGACAAACCTCACCTGCTACCAC
AGAGATTCCCTTCGGGTTGGGGATGGATCTGGAACACAACACAAAGTGTTTTCTGAAAACAAAGCATTTT
CTGCCTTACTGGAGACTCTGTCCCAGCTGGCAATGCAAACATGTACACACAAAAACTGCTAGAACACTCT
GTTCTGATCCCACGGCTCCCACAAACAAAAAACCAACCCATGGCTGAGCCGGAAGGTCTGGGTGTCATTT
ATTGACAGCAGTTTATACACATTTGTTTCCTTCCCAGTGCAGGCATAGAGCCCGTGAGAAGGGCAGTCTC
TGAATGAGGGGGCCAGGAACGTAGGTCGGACACGTCTTTGGCAGGCATGTTCAGCCCCAGCAGGATGCAA
TCCTTCAAGTTGGAATTCCACTGGGTATCTGAGAGGGACCAAGGTGGGGGGTAGAGAGGAAGTCTTCAAC
AGGACTCACATCTCGGTCCAGGCCTCCTCTCTCACTATACAAGTCCATCCAAGTTTTAGGACCCTGGGGG
GCAACAGTCAGGCCCACCCACCTCAACAGGGGCAGATTCTTCAATCTGTGCCCAGTTCACACACACCTGT
TTCCGCTGGTCACACAGTTAAAGAGAATCAGACTTATGGTAACAGACAGACCACTTCCTCTCTGCCCCTC
CCCGGCACCTCTCTTCAGCAGCATCTGCACAGGAACCGCTGGGAAGACGGAGGCTTGCCTTCTCAGTTCA
GCCGCACATGCCCTCATCCGCAAACCTTCCATCAGTGACAGGACGGAGGCCACACGTGGATCTAGGCAGA
CACCTGTGCTCCCCAGTCCATCACATACTGCCCCGCCTGCGTGCTGCCAAATGCTGGTGCCCAGGCCGGA
ACTCCAGCAGGCCCCGAATTGGGACCTAAAGCTGGTTTGCATAGGCACTTGGCAATTTTTGGTAGGGAGG
TGGATAAAAAAGTAGATGGATGTGAGAAGAATGAAAGAGTTTCATTTGATAGACTAATTAGAGATCTGAA
GTGGTTTTACCTTTATTTCCTTCACTTTAAGCCAATCATGAAATTTCACAGTGATTTCTGGGGTGGGAGC
AGAAGGAAGGCTGTGTTAAGAATCATCGGGGCTGTGGCCCAGTCAGCCCGCGGAGGTGCAGGCAGGGTGG
GCCCGACTCAGAAGAACTCGTCAAGAAGGCGATAGAAGGCGATGCGCTGCGAATCGGGAGCGGCGATACC
GTAAAGCACGAGGAAGCGGTCAGCCCATTCGCCGCCAAGCTCTTCAGCAATATCACGGGTAGCCAACGCT
ATGTCCTGATAGCGGTCCGCCACACCCAGCCGGCCACAGTCGATGAATCCAGAAAAGCGGCCATTTTCCA
CCATGATATTCGGCAAGCAGGCATCGCCATGGGTCACGACGAGATCCTCGCCGTCGGGCATGCGCGCCTT
GAGCCTGGCGAACAGTTCGGCTGGCGCGAGCCCCTGATGCTCTTCGTCCAGATCATCCTGATCGACAAGA
CCGGCTTCCATCCGAGTACGTGCTCGCTCGATGCGATGTTTCGCTTGGTGGTCGAATGGGCAGGTAGCCG
GATCAAGCGTATGCAGCCGCCGCATTGCATCAGCCATGATGGATACTTTCTCGGCAGGAGCAAGGTGAGA
TGACAGGAGATCCTGCCCCGGCACTTCGCCCAATAGCAGCCAGTCCCTTCCCGCTTCAGTGACAACGTCG
AGCACAGCTGCGCAAGGAACGCCCGTCGTGGCCAGCCACGATAGCCGCGCTGCCTCGTCCTGCAGTTCAT
TCAGGGCACCGGACAGGTCGGTCTTGACAAAAAGAACCGGGCGCCCCTGCGCTGACAGCCGGAACACGGC
GGCATCAGAGCAGCCGATTGTCTGTTGTGCCCAGTCATAGCCGAATAGCCTCTCCACCCAAGCGGCCGGA
GAACCTGCGTGCAATCCATCTTGTTCAATGGCCGATCCCATAACACCCCTTGTATTACTGCTTATGTAAG
CAGACAGTTTTACTGTTCGTGATGATATATTTTTATCTTGTGCAATGTAACAGGTTGTGGCCATATTATC
ATCGTGTTTTTCAAAGGAAAACCACGTCCCCGTGGTTCGGGGGGCCTAGACGTTTTTTTAACCTCGACTA
AACACATGTAAAGCATGTGCACCGAGGCCCCAGATCAGATCCCATACAATGGGGTACCTTCTGGGCATCC
TTCAGCCCCTTGTTGAATACGCTTGAGGAGAGCCATTTGACTCTTTCCACAACTATCCAACTCACAACGT
GGCACTGGGGTTGTGCCGCCTTTGCAGGTGTATCTTATACACGTGGCTTTTGGCCGCAGAGGCACCTGTC
GCCAGGTGGGGGGTTCCGCTGCCTGCAAAGGGTCGCTACAGACGTTGTTTGTCTTCAAGAAGCTTCCAGA
GGAACTGC
Features (pLannotate 1.2.2; 18 found; start..end, strand, type, name):
    247..966     -  CDS            EGFP: the original enhanced GFP (Yang et al., 1996) mammalian codon-optimized
   1057..1101    -  CDS            S-Tag: affinity and epitope tag derived from pancreatic ribonuclease A
   1115..1135    -  CDS            capTEV™ (fragment): composite tag for in vivo biotinylation, TEV protease cleavage, and 6xHis tagging
   1156..1365    -  CDS            PHB (fragment): PHB_HUMAN - Also known as PHB1 From Homo sapiens (Human).
   1824..1922    -  CDS            MYL10 (fragment): MYL10_HUMAN - Also known as MYLC2PL, PLRLC. Experimental evidence at protein level: Swiss-Prot protein existence level 1. From Homo sapiens (Human).
   2212..2369    +  CDS            lacZα (fragment): LacZα fragment of β-galactosidase; lacZ fragment
   2375..2474    -  misc_feature   bom (fragment): basis of mobility region from pBR322
   2576..2611    -  CDS            rop (fragment): Rop protein, which maintains plasmids at low copy number; rop
   2706..2810    +  promoter       AmpR promoter: bla
   2811..3671    +  CDS            AmpR: β-lactamase; bla; confers resistance to ampicillin, carbenicillin, and related antibiotics
   3842..4430    +  rep_origin     ori: high-copy-number ColE1/pMB1/pBR322/pUC origin of replication
   4613..4705    +  CDS            lacI (fragment): lac repressor; lacI; The lac repressor binds to the lac operator to inhibit transcription in E. coli. This inhibition can be relieved by adding lactose or isopropyl-β-D-thiogalactopyranoside (IPTG).
   4718..4739    +  protein_bind   CAP binding site: CAP binding activates transcription in the presence of cAMP. E. coli catabolite activator protein
   4754..4784    +  promoter       lac promoter: promoter for the E. coli lac operon
   4792..4808    +  protein_bind   lac operator: The lac repressor binds to the lac operator to inhibit transcription in E. coli. This inhibition can be relieved by adding lactose or isopropyl-β-D-thiogalactopyranoside (IPTG). lac repressor encoded by lacI
   4845..4865    -  misc_feature   MCS (fragment): pUC18/19 multiple cloning site
   6028..6831    -  CDS            NeoR/KanR: aminoglycoside phosphotransferase from Tn5; aph(3')-II (or nptII); confers resistance to neomycin, kanamycin, and G418 (Geneticin®)
   6913..210     -  misc_feature   IRES2 (across the origin): internal ribosome entry site (IRES) of the encephalomyocarditis virus (EMCV)
