[The description below was written by a language model from this plasmid's Addgene catalogue record and pLannotate feature annotations shown in this document.]
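Description:
pPHB-donor is a homology-directed repair donor plasmid built on the high-copy pUC19 backbone, intended for CRISPR-mediated knock-in of a GFP tag at the C terminus of the human PHB (prohibitin, PHB1) gene. It replicates in E. coli from the ColE1/pUC origin and carries the β-lactamase gene with its own promoter. The record lists selection on both ampicillin and kanamycin, the latter matching the Tn5 NeoR/KanR gene in the insert. Remnants of the pUC lac region (lac promoter, operator, CAP site, lacZα and MCS fragments) flank the insertion site. The two sequence records, one from the depositor and one from repository sequencing, differ by a single nucleotide in length and show the same features in opposite orientation.

The payload was assembled by Gibson cloning, with K562 cells noted as the cloning source, presumably for the genomic homology sequences. In reading order, the annotated insert begins with human sequence that includes a fragment of the PHB coding region, most likely its last coding exon within the upstream homology arm. The short MYL10 match further upstream is probably a spurious similarity hit. The PHB fragment is followed by a short hit to the capTEV tag, probably the TEV protease site or the His tag, then an S-Tag, EGFP, an EMCV IRES and NeoR/KanR. No promoter is annotated upstream of this cassette, so after correct integration the endogenous PHB promoter would be expected to drive a bicistronic transcript. That transcript would encode PHB fused to the tags and EGFP, with the IRES allowing translation of the resistance gene for G418 selection of edited cells. About 1.1 kb of unannotated sequence lies downstream of NeoR/KanR and plausibly forms the downstream homology arm, though the record does not define the arms or name a guide RNA. The tagged protein could serve for localization or affinity-based studies, though the record states only that the plasmid is used to create GFP fusion proteins.
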