Addgene plasmid #132498: pPHB-donor
Purpose: CRISPR donor plasmid to create GFP fusion proteins
Depositing lab: Kevin White.
Backbone
  Vector backbone: pUC19
  Vector type: CRISPR
Growth in bacteria
  Bacterial resistance: Ampicillin and Kanamycin, 100 & 50 μg/mL
  Growth temperature: 37°C
  Growth strain: TOP10
  Copy number: High Copy
Gene/Insert
  Gene/Insert name: PHB
  Species: H. sapiens (human)
  Mutation: none
  Entrez Gene: PHB1 (a.k.a. HEL-215, HEL-S-54e, PHB)
  Tag / fusion protein: GFP (C terminal on backbone)
  Cloning method: Gibson Cloning
Terms and licenses: Academic/Nonprofit Terms; Industry Terms: Not Available to Industry
Depositor comments: Cloning source: K562
How to cite: pPHB-donor was a gift from Kevin White (Addgene plasmid # 132498)
